Addgene plasmid #106477: CROPseq-EFS-SpCas9-P2A-blast
Purpose: (Empty Backbone) single-vector CROPseq system with blasticidin resistance selection for use in the CROPseq CRISPR knockout screens
Depositing lab: Alex Hewitt. Depositing organization: Centre for Eye Research Australia.
Backbone
  Vector backbone: CROPseq-Guide-EFS-SpCas9-P2A-EGFP
  Backbone size (bp): 12951
  Modifications to backbone: replaced EGFP with Blasticidin resistance gene
  Vector type: Mammalian Expression, Lentiviral, CRISPR
  Promoter: EFS
  Selectable markers: Blasticidin
Growth in bacteria
  Bacterial resistance: Ampicillin, 100 μg/mL
  Growth temperature: 30°C
  Growth strain: NEB Stable
  Copy number: High Copy
Gene/Insert
  Cloning method: Gibson Cloning
Resource information
  A portion of this plasmid was derived from a plasmid made by: Blasticidin resistance gene from Feng Zhang lab's lentiCas9-Blast plasmid (Addgene#52962); backbone originally derived from the CROPseq-Guide construct from Christopher Bock's Lab (Addgene#86708)
Terms and licenses: Academic/Nonprofit Terms; Industry Terms: Not Available to Industry
How to cite: CROPseq-EFS-SpCas9-P2A-blast was a gift from Alex Hewitt (Addgene plasmid # 106477 ; http://n2t.net/addgene:106477 ; RRID:Addgene_106477)
