[The description below was written by a language model from this plasmid's Addgene catalogue record and pLannotate feature annotations shown in this document.]
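Description:
CROPseq-EFS-SpCas9-P2A-blast is an all-in-one, third-generation-style lentiviral CRISPR vector supplied as an empty backbone, meaning no guide sequence has yet been cloned in. It was made from CROPseq-Guide-EFS-SpCas9-P2A-EGFP by swapping EGFP for a blasticidin resistance gene using Gibson assembly. In bacteria it is maintained through a high-copy ColE1/pUC-type origin and ampicillin resistance (AmpR), and it also carries an f1 origin. The catalogue lists a backbone size of 12,951 bp, whereas the sequenced record is 13,350 nt.

The viral portion begins with an RSV promoter fused to a truncated HIV-1 5' LTR, followed by the Ψ packaging signal, RRE and cPPT/CTS, which support genomic RNA production, packaging, nuclear export and transduction. Internally, the EFS (EF-1α core) promoter drives Streptococcus pyogenes Cas9. According to the construct name, Cas9 is linked by a P2A peptide to blasticidin S deaminase (the P2A itself is not annotated), so nuclease and selection marker come from one transcript. A WPRE follows to enhance expression.

The defining CROPseq feature is the position of the human U6 promoter and gRNA scaffold downstream of the WPRE, in the 3' LTR region. This placement allows the guide cassette to be copied to the 5' LTR during reverse transcription, and also puts the guide within the polyadenylated Pol II transcript, so it can be read in single-cell RNA sequencing. Between U6 and the scaffold lies a roughly 1.9 kb segment, part of which matched a bacterial deoC gene. This is probably a stuffer to be replaced by the guide, though the record does not say so. The vector is intended for pooled CROPseq knockout screens with blasticidin selection of transduced mammalian cells.
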