Features (pLannotate 1.2.2; 31 found; start..end, strand, type, name):
      1..227     +  promoter       RSV promoter: Rous sarcoma virus enhancer/promoter
    228..408     +  LTR            5' LTR (truncated): truncated 5' long terminal repeat (LTR) from HIV-1
    455..580     +  misc_feature   HIV-1 Ψ: packaging signal of human immunodeficiency virus type 1
    564..927     +  CDS            HIV-1 gag (fragment): gag protein from human immunodeficiency virus 1; gag
   1073..1306    +  misc_feature   RRE: The Rev response element (RRE) of HIV-1 allows for Rev-dependent mRNA export from the nucleus to the cytoplasm.
   1716..1833    +  misc_feature   cPPT/CTS: central polypurine tract and central termination sequence of HIV-1
   1899..1965    +  CDS            small t antigen (fragment): SV40 (simian virus 40) small t antigen
   1979..1996    +  CDS            small t antigen (fragment): SV40 (simian virus 40) small t antigen
   2022..2233    +  promoter       EF-1α core promoter: core promoter for human elongation factor EF-1α
   2258..6361    +  CDS            Cas9: Cas9 (Csn1) endonuclease from the Streptococcus pyogenes Type II CRISPR/Cas system generates RNA-guided double strand breaks in DNA
   6500..6898    +  CDS            BSD: blasticidin S deaminase; Aspergillus terreus BSD; confers resistance to blasticidin
   6914..7502    +  misc_feature   WPRE: woodchuck hepatitis virus posttranscriptional regulatory element
   7498..7608    +  CDS            nef (fragment): NEF_HV1LA - Experimental evidence at protein level: Swiss-Prot protein existence level 1. Extracellular Nef protein targets CD4(+) T-lymphocytes for apoptosis by interacting with CXCR4 surface receptors. From Human immunodeficiency virus type 1 group M subtype B (isolate Lai) (HIV-1).
   7628..7654    +  CDS            Rev (fragment): human immunodeficiency virus 1 (HIV-1) Rev protein; rev; enhances nuclear export of unspliced and incompletely spliced viral mRNAs
   7658..7898    +  promoter       U6 promoter: RNA polymerase III promoter for human U6 snRNA
   8084..8743    -  CDS            deoC1: DEOC1_STAAN - Also known as dra. Experimental evidence at protein level: Swiss-Prot protein existence level 1. Catalyzes a reversible aldol reaction between acetaldehyde and D-glyceraldehyde 3-phosphate to generate 2-deoxy-D-ribose 5- phosphate. From Staphylococcus aureus (strain N315).
   9788..9863    +  misc_RNA       gRNA scaffold: guide RNA scaffold for the Streptococcus pyogenes CRISPR/Cas9 system
   9916..10096   +  LTR            5' LTR (truncated): truncated 5' long terminal repeat (LTR) from HIV-1
  10174..10295   +  polyA_signal   SV40 poly(A) signal: SV40 polyadenylation signal
  10335..10470   +  rep_origin     SV40 ori: SV40 origin of replication
  10491..10509   -  promoter       T7 promoter: promoter for bacteriophage T7 RNA polymerase
  10517..10672   +  CDS            lacZα (fragment): LacZα fragment of β-galactosidase; lacZ fragment
  10677..11105   +  rep_origin     f1 ori (sequence partly withheld): f1 bacteriophage origin of replication; arrow indicates direction of (+) strand synthesis
  11158..11262   +  promoter       AmpR promoter: bla
  11263..12123   +  CDS            AmpR: β-lactamase; bla; confers resistance to ampicillin, carbenicillin, and related antibiotics
  12294..12882   +  rep_origin     ori: high-copy-number ColE1/pMB1/pBR322/pUC origin of replication
  13065..13157   +  CDS            lacI (fragment): lac repressor; lacI; The lac repressor binds to the lac operator to inhibit transcription in E. coli. This inhibition can be relieved by adding lactose or isopropyl-β-D-thiogalactopyranoside (IPTG).
  13170..13191   +  protein_bind   CAP binding site: CAP binding activates transcription in the presence of cAMP. E. coli catabolite activator protein
  13206..13236   +  promoter       lac promoter: promoter for the E. coli lac operon
  13240..13262   +  protein_bind   lac operator (fragment): The lac repressor binds to the lac operator to inhibit transcription in E. coli. This inhibition can be relieved by adding lactose or isopropyl-β-D-thiogalactopyranoside (IPTG). lac repressor encoded by lacI
  13305..13323   +  promoter       T3 promoter: promoter for bacteriophage T3 RNA polymerase
>Addgene plasmid #106477 | CROPseq-EFS-SpCas9-P2A-blast | addgene full sequence | sequence record 207983 | Addgene NGS Result
TGTAGTCTTATGCAATACTCTTGTAGTCTTGCAACATGGTAACGATGAGTTAGCAACATGCCTTACAAGG
AGAGAAAAAGCACCGTGCATGCCGATTGGTGGAAGTAAGGTGGTACGATCGTGCCTTATTAGGAAGGCAA
CAGACGGGTCTGACATGGATTGGACGAACCACTGAATTGCCGCATTGCAGAGATATTGTATTTAAGTGCC
TAGCTCGATACATAAACGGGTCTCTCTGGTTAGACCAGATCTGAGCCTGGGAGCTCTCTGGCTAACTAGG
GAACCCACTGCTTAAGCCTCAATAAAGCTTGCCTTGAGTGCTTCAAGTAGTGTGTGCCCGTCTGTTGTGT
GACTCTGGTAACTAGAGATCCCTCAGACCCTTTTAGTCAGTGTGGAAAATCTCTAGCAGTGGCGCCCGAA
CAGGGACTTGAAAGCGAAAGGGAAACCAGAGGAGCTCTCTCGACGCAGGACTCGGCTTGCTGAAGCGCGC
ACGGCAAGAGGCGAGGGGCGGCGACTGGTGAGTACGCCAAAAATTTTGACTAGCGGAGGCTAGAAGGAGA
GAGATGGGTGCGAGAGCGTCAGTATTAAGCGGGGGAGAATTAGATCGCGATGGGAAAAAATTCGGTTAAG
GCCAGGGGGAAAGAAAAAATATAAATTAAAACATATAGTATGGGCAAGCAGGGAGCTAGAACGATTCGCA
GTTAATCCTGGCCTGTTAGAAACATCAGAAGGCTGTAGACAAATACTGGGACAGCTACAACCATCCCTTC
AGACAGGATCAGAAGAACTTAGATCATTATATAATACAGTAGCAACCCTCTATTGTGTGCATCAAAGGAT
AGAGATAAAAGACACCAAGGAAGCTTTAGACAAGATAGAGGAAGAGCAAAACAAAAGTAAGACCACCGCA
CAGCAAGCGGCCGCTGATCTTCAGACCTGGAGGAGGAGATATGAGGGACAATTGGAGAAGTGAATTATAT
AAATATAAAGTAGTAAAAATTGAACCATTAGGAGTAGCACCCACCAAGGCAAAGAGAAGAGTGGTGCAGA
GAGAAAAAAGAGCAGTGGGAATAGGAGCTTTGTTCCTTGGGTTCTTGGGAGCAGCAGGAAGCACTATGGG
CGCAGCGTCAATGACGCTGACGGTACAGGCCAGACAATTATTGTCTGGTATAGTGCAGCAGCAGAACAAT
TTGCTGAGGGCTATTGAGGCGCAACAGCATCTGTTGCAACTCACAGTCTGGGGCATCAAGCAGCTCCAGG
CAAGAATCCTGGCTGTGGAAAGATACCTAAAGGATCAACAGCTCCTGGGGATTTGGGGTTGCTCTGGAAA
ACTCATTTGCACCACTGCTGTGCCTTGGAATGCTAGTTGGAGTAATAAATCTCTGGAACAGATTTGGAAT
CACACGACCTGGATGGAGTGGGACAGAGAAATTAACAATTACACAAGCTTAATACACTCCTTAATTGAAG
AATCGCAAAACCAGCAAGAAAAGAATGAACAAGAATTATTGGAATTAGATAAATGGGCAAGTTTGTGGAA
TTGGTTTAACATAACAAATTGGCTGTGGTATATAAAATTATTCATAATGATAGTAGGAGGCTTGGTAGGT
TTAAGAATAGTTTTTGCTGTACTTTCTATAGTGAATAGAGTTAGGCAGGGATATTCACCATTATCGTTTC
AGAATCTTGAGACAAATGGCAGTATTCATCCACAATTTTAAAAGAAAAGGGGGGATTGGGGGGTACAGTG
CAGGGGAAAGAATAGTAGACATAATAGCAACAGACATACAAACTAAAGAATTACAAAAACAAATTACAAA
AATTCAAAATTTTCGGGTTTATTACAGGGACAGCAGAGATCCACTTTGGCGCCGGCTCGAGGGGGCCCGG
GTGCAAAGATGGATAAAGTTTTAAACAGAGAGGAATCTTTGCAGCTAATGGACCTTCTAGGTCTTGAAAG
GAGTGGGAATTGGCTCCGTAGGTCTTGAAAGGAGTGGGAATTGGCTCCGGTGCCCGTCAGTGGGCAGAGC
GCACATCGCCCACAGTCCCCGAGAAGTTGGGGGGAGGGGTCGGCAATTGATCCGGTGCCTAGAGAAGGTG
GCGCGGGGTAAACTGGGAAAGTGATGTCGTGTACTGGCTCCGCCTTTTTCCCGAGGGTGGGGGAGAACCG
TATATAAGTGCAGTAGTCGCCGTGAACGTTCTTTTTCGCAACGGGTTTGCCGCCAGAACACAGGACCGGT
TCTAGAGCGCTGCCACCATGGACAAGAAGTACAGCATCGGCCTGGACATCGGCACCAACTCTGTGGGCTG
GGCCGTGATCACCGACGAGTACAAGGTGCCCAGCAAGAAATTCAAGGTGCTGGGCAACACCGACCGGCAC
AGCATCAAGAAGAACCTGATCGGAGCCCTGCTGTTCGACAGCGGCGAAACAGCCGAGGCCACCCGGCTGA
AGAGAACCGCCAGAAGAAGATACACCAGACGGAAGAACCGGATCTGCTATCTGCAAGAGATCTTCAGCAA
CGAGATGGCCAAGGTGGACGACAGCTTCTTCCACAGACTGGAAGAGTCCTTCCTGGTGGAAGAGGATAAG
AAGCACGAGCGGCACCCCATCTTCGGCAACATCGTGGACGAGGTGGCCTACCACGAGAAGTACCCCACCA
TCTACCACCTGAGAAAGAAACTGGTGGACAGCACCGACAAGGCCGACCTGCGGCTGATCTATCTGGCCCT
GGCCCACATGATCAAGTTCCGGGGCCACTTCCTGATCGAGGGCGACCTGAACCCCGACAACAGCGACGTG
GACAAGCTGTTCATCCAGCTGGTGCAGACCTACAACCAGCTGTTCGAGGAAAACCCCATCAACGCCAGCG
GCGTGGACGCCAAGGCCATCCTGTCTGCCAGACTGAGCAAGAGCAGACGGCTGGAAAATCTGATCGCCCA
GCTGCCCGGCGAGAAGAAGAATGGCCTGTTCGGAAACCTGATTGCCCTGAGCCTGGGCCTGACCCCCAAC
TTCAAGAGCAACTTCGACCTGGCCGAGGATGCCAAACTGCAGCTGAGCAAGGACACCTACGACGACGACC
TGGACAACCTGCTGGCCCAGATCGGCGACCAGTACGCCGACCTGTTTCTGGCCGCCAAGAACCTGTCCGA
CGCCATCCTGCTGAGCGACATCCTGAGAGTGAACACCGAGATCACCAAGGCCCCCCTGAGCGCCTCTATG
ATCAAGAGATACGACGAGCACCACCAGGACCTGACCCTGCTGAAAGCTCTCGTGCGGCAGCAGCTGCCTG
AGAAGTACAAAGAGATTTTCTTCGACCAGAGCAAGAACGGCTACGCCGGCTACATTGACGGCGGAGCCAG
CCAGGAAGAGTTCTACAAGTTCATCAAGCCCATCCTGGAAAAGATGGACGGCACCGAGGAACTGCTCGTG
AAGCTGAACAGAGAGGACCTGCTGCGGAAGCAGCGGACCTTCGACAACGGCAGCATCCCCCACCAGATCC
ACCTGGGAGAGCTGCACGCCATTCTGCGGCGGCAGGAAGATTTTTACCCATTCCTGAAGGACAACCGGGA
AAAGATCGAGAAGATCCTGACCTTCCGCATCCCCTACTACGTGGGCCCTCTGGCCAGGGGAAACAGCAGA
TTCGCCTGGATGACCAGAAAGAGCGAGGAAACCATCACCCCCTGGAACTTCGAGGAAGTGGTGGACAAGG
GCGCTTCCGCCCAGAGCTTCATCGAGCGGATGACCAACTTCGATAAGAACCTGCCCAACGAGAAGGTGCT
GCCCAAGCACAGCCTGCTGTACGAGTACTTCACCGTGTATAACGAGCTGACCAAAGTGAAATACGTGACC
GAGGGAATGAGAAAGCCCGCCTTCCTGAGCGGCGAGCAGAAAAAGGCCATCGTGGACCTGCTGTTCAAGA
CCAACCGGAAAGTGACCGTGAAGCAGCTGAAAGAGGACTACTTCAAGAAAATCGAGTGCTTCGACTCCGT
GGAAATCTCCGGCGTGGAAGATCGGTTCAACGCCTCCCTGGGCACATACCACGATCTGCTGAAAATTATC
AAGGACAAGGACTTCCTGGACAATGAGGAAAACGAGGACATTCTGGAAGATATCGTGCTGACCCTGACAC
TGTTTGAGGACAGAGAGATGATCGAGGAACGGCTGAAAACCTATGCCCACCTGTTCGACGACAAAGTGAT
GAAGCAGCTGAAGCGGCGGAGATACACCGGCTGGGGCAGGCTGAGCCGGAAGCTGATCAACGGCATCCGG
GACAAGCAGTCCGGCAAGACAATCCTGGATTTCCTGAAGTCCGACGGCTTCGCCAACAGAAACTTCATGC
AGCTGATCCACGACGACAGCCTGACCTTTAAAGAGGACATCCAGAAAGCCCAGGTGTCCGGCCAGGGCGA
TAGCCTGCACGAGCACATTGCCAATCTGGCCGGCAGCCCCGCCATTAAGAAGGGCATCCTGCAGACAGTG
AAGGTGGTGGACGAGCTCGTGAAAGTGATGGGCCGGCACAAGCCCGAGAACATCGTGATCGAAATGGCCA
GAGAGAACCAGACCACCCAGAAGGGACAGAAGAACAGCCGCGAGAGAATGAAGCGGATCGAAGAGGGCAT
CAAAGAGCTGGGCAGCCAGATCCTGAAAGAACACCCCGTGGAAAACACCCAGCTGCAGAACGAGAAGCTG
TACCTGTACTACCTGCAGAATGGGCGGGATATGTACGTGGACCAGGAACTGGACATCAACCGGCTGTCCG
ACTACGATGTGGACCATATCGTGCCTCAGAGCTTTCTGAAGGACGACTCCATCGACAACAAGGTGCTGAC
CAGAAGCGACAAGAACCGGGGCAAGAGCGACAACGTGCCCTCCGAAGAGGTCGTGAAGAAGATGAAGAAC
TACTGGCGGCAGCTGCTGAACGCCAAGCTGATTACCCAGAGAAAGTTCGACAATCTGACCAAGGCCGAGA
GAGGCGGCCTGAGCGAACTGGATAAGGCCGGCTTCATCAAGAGACAGCTGGTGGAAACCCGGCAGATCAC
AAAGCACGTGGCACAGATCCTGGACTCCCGGATGAACACTAAGTACGACGAGAATGACAAGCTGATCCGG
GAAGTGAAAGTGATCACCCTGAAGTCCAAGCTGGTGTCCGATTTCCGGAAGGATTTCCAGTTTTACAAAG
TGCGCGAGATCAACAACTACCACCACGCCCACGACGCCTACCTGAACGCCGTCGTGGGAACCGCCCTGAT
CAAAAAGTACCCTAAGCTGGAAAGCGAGTTCGTGTACGGCGACTACAAGGTGTACGACGTGCGGAAGATG
ATCGCCAAGAGCGAGCAGGAAATCGGCAAGGCTACCGCCAAGTACTTCTTCTACAGCAACATCATGAACT
TTTTCAAGACCGAGATTACCCTGGCCAACGGCGAGATCCGGAAGCGGCCTCTGATCGAGACAAACGGCGA
AACCGGGGAGATCGTGTGGGATAAGGGCCGGGATTTTGCCACCGTGCGGAAAGTGCTGAGCATGCCCCAA
GTGAATATCGTGAAAAAGACCGAGGTGCAGACAGGCGGCTTCAGCAAAGAGTCTATCCTGCCCAAGAGGA
ACAGCGATAAGCTGATCGCCAGAAAGAAGGACTGGGACCCTAAGAAGTACGGCGGCTTCGACAGCCCCAC
CGTGGCCTATTCTGTGCTGGTGGTGGCCAAAGTGGAAAAGGGCAAGTCCAAGAAACTGAAGAGTGTGAAA
GAGCTGCTGGGGATCACCATCATGGAAAGAAGCAGCTTCGAGAAGAATCCCATCGACTTTCTGGAAGCCA
AGGGCTACAAAGAAGTGAAAAAGGACCTGATCATCAAGCTGCCTAAGTACTCCCTGTTCGAGCTGGAAAA
CGGCCGGAAGAGAATGCTGGCCTCTGCCGGCGAACTGCAGAAGGGAAACGAACTGGCCCTGCCCTCCAAA
TATGTGAACTTCCTGTACCTGGCCAGCCACTATGAGAAGCTGAAGGGCTCCCCCGAGGATAATGAGCAGA
AACAGCTGTTTGTGGAACAGCACAAGCACTACCTGGACGAGATCATCGAGCAGATCAGCGAGTTCTCCAA
GAGAGTGATCCTGGCCGACGCTAATCTGGACAAAGTGCTGTCCGCCTACAACAAGCACCGGGATAAGCCC
ATCAGAGAGCAGGCCGAGAATATCATCCACCTGTTTACCCTGACCAATCTGGGAGCCCCTGCCGCCTTCA
AGTACTTTGACACCACCATCGACCGGAAGAGGTACACCAGCACCAAAGAGGTGCTGGACGCCACCCTGAT
CCACCAGAGCATCACCGGCCTGTACGAGACACGGATCGACCTGTCTCAGCTGGGAGGCGACAAGCGACCT
GCCGCCACAAAGAAGGCTGGACAGGCTAAGAAGAAGAAAGATTACAAAGACGATGACGATAAGGGATCCG
GCGCAACAAACTTCTCTCTGCTGAAACAAGCCGGAGATGTCGAAGAGAATCCTGGACCGATGGCCAAGCC
TTTGTCTCAAGAAGAATCCACCCTCATTGAAAGAGCAACGGCTACAATCAACAGCATCCCCATCTCTGAA
GACTACAGCGTCGCCAGCGCAGCTCTCTCTAGCGACGGCCGCATCTTCACTGGTGTCAATGTATATCATT
TTACTGGGGGACCTTGTGCAGAACTCGTGGTGCTGGGCACTGCTGCTGCTGCGGCAGCTGGCAACCTGAC
TTGTATCGTCGCGATCGGAAATGAGAACAGGGGCATCTTGAGCCCCTGCGGACGGTGCCGACAGGTGCTT
CTCGATCTGCATCCTGGGATCAAAGCCATAGTGAAGGACAGTGATGGACAGCCGACGGCAGTTGGGATTC
GTGAATTGCTGCCCTCTGGTTATGTGTGGGAGGGCTAAACGCGTTAAGTCGACAATCAACCTCTGGATTA
CAAAATTTGTGAAAGATTGACTGGTATTCTTAACTATGTTGCTCCTTTTACGCTATGTGGATACGCTGCT
TTAATGCCTTTGTATCATGCTATTGCTTCCCGTATGGCTTTCATTTTCTCCTCCTTGTATAAATCCTGGT
TGCTGTCTCTTTATGAGGAGTTGTGGCCCGTTGTCAGGCAACGTGGCGTGGTGTGCACTGTGTTTGCTGA
CGCAACCCCCACTGGTTGGGGCATTGCCACCACCTGTCAGCTCCTTTCCGGGACTTTCGCTTTCCCCCTC
CCTATTGCCACGGCGGAACTCATCGCCGCCTGCCTTGCCCGCTGCTGGACAGGGGCTCGGCTGTTGGGCA
CTGACAATTCCGTGGTGTTGTCGGGGAAATCATCGTCCTTTCCTTGGCTGCTCGCCTGTGTTGCCACCTG
GATTCTGCGCGGGACGTCCTTCTGCTACGTCCCTTCGGCCCTCAATCCAGCGGACCTTCCTTCCCGCGGC
CTGCTGCCGGCTCTGCGGCCTCTTCCGCGTCTTCGCCTTCGCCCTCAGACGAGTCGGATCTCCCTTTGGG
CCGCCTCCCCGCGTCGACTTTAAGACCAATGACTTACAAGGCAGCTGTAGATCTTAGCCACTTTTTAAAA
GAAAAGGGGGGACTGGAAGGGCTAATTCACTCCCAACGAAGACAAGATTTCACCATTATCGTTTCAGACC
CACCTCCCAACCCCGAGGGGACCCAGAGAGGGCCTATTTCCCATGATTCCTTCATATTTGCATATACGAT
ACAAGGCTGTTAGAGAGATAATTAGAATTAATTTGACTGTAAACACAAAGATATTAGTACAAAATACGTG
ACGTAGAAAGTAATAATTTCTTGGGTAGTTTGCAGTTTTAAAATTATGTTTTAAAATGGACTATCATATG
CTTACCGTAACTTGAAAGTATTTCGATTTCTTGGCTTTATATATCTTGTGGAAAGGACGAAACACCGGAG
ACGGTTGTAAATGAGCACACAAAATACACATGCTAAAATATTATATTCTATGACCTTTATAAAATCAACC
AAAATCTTCTTTTTAATAACTTTAGTATCAATAATTAGAATTTTTATGTTCCTTTTTGCAAACTTTTAAT
AAAAATGAGCAAAATAAAAAAACGCTAGTTTTAGTAACTCGCGTTGTTTTCTTCACCTTTAATAATAGCT
ACTCCACCACTTGTTCCTAAGCGGTCAGCTCCTGCTTCAATCATTTTTTGAGCATCTTCAAATGTTCTAA
CTCCACCAGCTGCTTTAACTAAAGCATTGTCTTTAACAACTGACTTCATTAGTTTAACATCTTCAAATGT
TGCACCTGATTTTGAAAATCCTGTTGATGTTTTAACAAATTCTAATCCAGCTTCAACAGCTATTTCACAA
GCTTTCATGATTTCTTCTTTTGTTAATAAACAATTTTCCATAATACATTTAACAACATGTGATCCAGCTG
CTTTTTTTACAGCTTTCATGTCTTCTAAAACTAATTCATAATTTTTGTCTTTTAATGCACCAATATTTAA
TACCATATCAATTTCTGTTGCACCATCTTTAATTGCTTCAGAAACTTCGAATGCTTTTGTAGCTGTTGTG
CATGCACCTAGAGGAAAACCTACAACATTTGTTATTCCTACATTTGTGCCTTTTAATAATTCTTTACAAT
AGCTTGTTCAATATGAATTAACACAAACTGTTGCAAAATCAAATTCAATTGCTTCATCACATAATTGTTT
AATTTCAGCTTTCGTAGCATCTTGTTTTAATAATGTGTGATCTATATATTTGTTTAGTTTCATTTTTTCT
CCTATATATTCATTTTTAATTTTAATTCTTTAATAATTTCGTCTACTTTAACTTTAGCGTTTTGAACAGA
TTCACCAACACCTATAAAATAAATTTTTAGTTTAGGTTCAGTTCCACTTGGGCGAACAGCAAATCATGAC
TTATCTTCTAAATAAAATTTTAGTAAGTCTTGTCCTGGCATATTATACATTCCATCGATGTAGTCTTCAA
CATTAACAACTTTAAGTCCAGCAATTTGAGTTAAGGGTGTTGCTCTCAATGATTTCATTAATGGTTCAAT
TTTTAATTTCTTTTCTTCTGGTTTAAAATTCAAGTTTAAAGTGAAAGTGTAATATGCACCCATTTCTTTA
AATAAATCTTCTAAATAGTCTACTAATGTTTTATTTTGTTTTTTATAAAATCAAGCAGCCTCTGCTATTA
ATATAGAAGCTTGTATTCCATCTTTATCTCTAGCTGAGTCATCAATTACATATCCATAACTTTCTTCATA
AGCAAAAACAAAATTTAATCCGTTATCTTCTTCTTTAGCAATTTCTCTACCCATTCATTTAAATCCAGTT
AAAGTTTTTACAATATTAACTCCATATTTTTCATGAGCGATTCTATCACCCAAATCACTTGTTACAAAAC
TTGAATATAGAGCCGGATTTTTTGGAATGCTATTTAAGCGTTTTAGATTTGATAATTTTCAATCAATTAA
AATTGGTCCTGTTTGATTTCCATCTAATCTTACAAAATGACCATCATGTTTTATTGCCATTCCAAATCTG
TCAGCATCTGGGTCATTCATAATAATAATATCTGCATCATGTTTAATACCATATTCAAGCGGTATTTTTC
ATGCAGGATCAAATTCTGGATTTGGATTTACAACATTTTTAAATGTTTCATCTTCAAATGCATGCTCTTC
AACCTCAATAACGTTATATCCTGATTCACGTAATATTTTTGGGGTAAATTTAGTTCCTGTTCCATTAACT
GCGCTAAAAATAATTTTTAAATCTTTTTTAGCTTCTTGCTCTTTTTTGTACGTCTCTGTTTTAGAGCTAG
AAATAGCAAGTTAAAATAAGGCTAGTCCGTTATCAACTTGAAAAAGTGGCACCGAGTCGGTGCTTTTTTA
AGCTTGGCGTAACTAGATCTTGAGACACTGCTTTTTGCTTGTACTGGGTCTCTCTGGTTAGACCAGATCT
GAGCCTGGGAGCTCTCTGGCTAACTAGGGAACCCACTGCTTAAGCCTCAATAAAGCTTGCCTTGAGTGCT
TCAAGTAGTGTGTGCCCGTCTGTTGTGTGACTCTGGTAACTAGAGATCCCTCAGACCCTTTTAGTCAGTG
TGGAAAATCTCTAGCAGTACGTATAGTAGTTCATGTCATCTTATTATTCAGTATTTATAACTTGCAAAGA
AATGAATATCAGAGAGTGAGAGGAACTTGTTTATTGCAGCTTATAATGGTTACAAATAAAGCAATAGCAT
CACAAATTTCACAAATAAAGCATTTTTTTCACTGCATTCTAGTTGTGGTTTGTCCAAACTCATCAATGTA
TCTTATCATGTCTGGCTCTAGCTATCCCGCCCCTAACTCCGCCCATCCCGCCCCTAACTCCGCCCAGTTC
CGCCCATTCTCCGCCCCATGGCTGACTAATTTTTTTTATTTATGCAGAGGCCGAGGCCGCCTCGGCCTCT
GAGCTATTCCAGAAGTAGTGAGGAGGCTTTTTTGGAGGCCTAGGGACGTACCCAATTCGCCCTATAGTGA
GTCGTATTACGCGCGCTCACTGGCCGTCGTTTTACAACGTCGTGACTGGGAAAACCCTGGCGTTACCCAA
CTTAATCGCCTTGCAGCACATCCCCCTTTCGCCAGCTGGCGTAATAGCGAAGAGGCCCGCACCGATCGCC
CTTCCCAACAGTTGCGCAGCCTGAATGGCGAATGGG
[124 nt withheld, positions 10677-10800]
C
[91 nt withheld, positions 10802-10892]
A
[49 nt withheld, positions 10894-10942]
CCTTTGACGTTGGAGTCCACGTTCTTT
[37 nt withheld, positions 10970-11006]
ACCCTATCTCGGTCTATTCTTTTGATTTATAAGGGATTTTGCCGATTTCGGCCTATTGGTTAAAAAATGA
GCTGATTTAACAAAAATTTAACGCGAATTTTAACAAAATATTAACGCTTACAATTTAGGTGGCACTTTTC
GGGGAAATGTGCGCGGAACCCCTATTTGTTTATTTTTCTAAATACATTCAAATATGTATCCGCTCATGAG
ACAATAACCCTGATAAATGCTTCAATAATATTGAAAAAGGAAGAGTATGAGTATTCAACATTTCCGTGTC
GCCCTTATTCCCTTTTTTGCGGCATTTTGCCTTCCTGTTTTTGCTCACCCAGAAACGCTGGTGAAAGTAA
AAGATGCTGAAGATCAGTTGGGTGCACGAGTGGGTTACATCGAACTGGATCTCAACAGCGGTAAGATCCT
TGAGAGTTTTCGCCCCGAAGAACGTTTTCCAATGATGAGCACTTTTAAAGTTCTGCTATGTGGCGCGGTA
TTATCCCGTATTGACGCCGGGCAAGAGCAACTCGGTCGCCGCATACACTATTCTCAGAATGACTTGGTTG
AGTACTCACCAGTCACAGAAAAGCATCTTACGGATGGCATGACAGTAAGAGAATTATGCAGTGCTGCCAT
AACCATGAGTGATAACACTGCGGCCAACTTACTTCTGACAACGATCGGAGGACCGAAGGAGCTAACCGCT
TTTTTGCACAACATGGGGGATCATGTAACTCGCCTTGATCGTTGGGAACCGGAGCTGAATGAAGCCATAC
CAAACGACGAGCGTGACACCACGATGCCTGTAGCAATGGCAACAACGTTGCGCAAACTATTAACTGGCGA
ACTACTTACTCTAGCTTCCCGGCAACAATTAATAGACTGGATGGAGGCGGATAAAGTTGCAGGACCACTT
CTGCGCTCGGCCCTTCCGGCTGGCTGGTTTATTGCTGATAAATCTGGAGCCGGTGAGCGTGGGTCTCGCG
GTATCATTGCAGCACTGGGGCCAGATGGTAAGCCCTCCCGTATCGTAGTTATCTACACGACGGGGAGTCA
GGCAACTATGGATGAACGAAATAGACAGATCGCTGAGATAGGTGCCTCACTGATTAAGCATTGGTAACTG
TCAGACCAAGTTTACTCATATATACTTTAGATTGATTTAAAACTTCATTTTTAATTTAAAAGGATCTAGG
TGAAGATCCTTTTTGATAATCTCATGACCAAAATCCCTTAACGTGAGTTTTCGTTCCACTGAGCGTCAGA
CCCCGTAGAAAAGATCAAAGGATCTTCTTGAGATCCTTTTTTTCTGCGCGTAATCTGCTGCTTGCAAACA
AAAAAACCACCGCTACCAGCGGTGGTTTGTTTGCCGGATCAAGAGCTACCAACTCTTTTTCCGAAGGTAA
CTGGCTTCAGCAGAGCGCAGATACCAAATACTGTTCTTCTAGTGTAGCCGTAGTTAGGCCACCACTTCAA
GAACTCTGTAGCACCGCCTACATACCTCGCTCTGCTAATCCTGTTACCAGTGGCTGCTGCCAGTGGCGAT
AAGTCGTGTCTTACCGGGTTGGACTCAAGACGATAGTTACCGGATAAGGCGCAGCGGTCGGGCTGAACGG
GGGGTTCGTGCACACAGCCCAGCTTGGAGCGAACGACCTACACCGAACTGAGATACCTACAGCGTGAGCT
ATGAGAAAGCGCCACGCTTCCCGAAGGGAGAAAGGCGGACAGGTATCCGGTAAGCGGCAGGGTCGGAACA
GGAGAGCGCACGAGGGAGCTTCCAGGGGGAAACGCCTGGTATCTTTATAGTCCTGTCGGGTTTCGCCACC
TCTGACTTGAGCGTCGATTTTTGTGATGCTCGTCAGGGGGGCGGAGCCTATGGAAAAACGCCAGCAACGC
GGCCTTTTTACGGTTCCTGGCCTTTTGCTGGCCTTTTGCTCACATGTTCTTTCCTGCGTTATCCCCTGAT
TCTGTGGATAACCGTATTACCGCCTTTGAGTGAGCTGATACCGCTCGCCGCAGCCGAACGACCGAGCGCA
GCGAGTCAGTGAGCGAGGAAGCGGAAGAGCGCCCAATACGCAAACCGCCTCTCCCCGCGCGTTGGCCGAT
TCATTAATGCAGCTGGCACGACAGGTTTCCCGACTGGAAAGCGGGCAGTGAGCGCAACGCAATTAATGTG
AGTTAGCTCACTCATTAGGCACCCCAGGCTTTACACTTTATGCTTCCGGCTCGTATGTTGTGTGGAATTG
TGAGCGGATAACAATTTCACACAGGAAACAGCTATGACCATGATTACGCCAAGCGCGCAATTAACCCTCA
CTAAAGGGAACAAAAGCTGGAGCTGCAAGCTTAA
